>Addgene plasmid #40601 | pTH731-2µ-RLuc/minCFLuc | depositor full sequence | sequence record 52657 | pTH731-2µ-RLuc/minCFLuc sequence 9104 bps
TCTTCCGCTTCCTCGCTCACTGACTCGCTGCGCTCGGTCGTTCGGCTGCGGCGAGCGGTATCAGCTCACT
CAAAGGCGGTAATACGGTTATCCACAGAATCAGGGGATAACGCAGGAAAGAACATGTGAGCAAAAGGCCA
GCAAAAGGCCAGGAACCGTAAAAAGGCCGCGTTGCTGGCGTTTTTCCATAGGCTCCGCCCCCCTGACGAG
CATCACAAAAATCGACGCTCAAGTCAGAGGTGGCGAAACCCGACAGGACTATAAAGATACCAGGCGTTTC
CCCCTGGAAGCTCCCTCGTGCGCTCTCCTGTTCCGACCCTGCCGCTTACCGGATACCTGTCCGCCTTTCT
CCCTTCGGGAAGCGTGGCGCTTTCTCATAGCTCACGCTGTAGGTATCTCAGTTCGGTGTAGGTCGTTCGC
TCCAAGCTGGGCTGTGTGCACGAACCCCCCGTTCAGCCCGACCGCTGCGCCTTATCCGGTAACTATCGTC
TTGAGTCCAACCCGGTAAGACACGACTTATCGCCACTGGCAGCAGCCACTGGTAACAGGATTAGCAGAGC
GAGGTATGTAGGCGGTGCTACAGAGTTCTTGAAGTGGTGGCCTAACTACGGCTACACTAGAAGGACAGTA
TTTGGTATCTGCGCTCTGCTGAAGCCAGTTACCTTCGGAAAAAGAGTTGGTAGCTCTTGATCCGGCAAAC
AAACCACCGCTGGTAGCGGTGGTTTTTTTGTTTGCAAGCAGCAGATTACGCGCAGAAAAAAAGGATCTCA
AGAAGATCCTTTGATCTTTTCTACGGGGTCTGACGCTCAGTGGAACGAAAACTCACGTTAAGGGATTTTG
GTCATGAGATTATCAAAAAGGATCTTCACCTAGATCCTTTTAAATTAAAAATGAAGTTTTAAATCAATCT
AAAGTATATATGAGTAAACTTGGTCTGACAGTTACCAATGCTTAATCAGTGAGGCACCTATCTCAGCGAT
CTGTCTATTTCGTTCATCCATAGTTGCCTGACTCCCCGTCGTGTAGATAACTACGATACGGGAGGGCTTA
CCATCTGGCCCCAGTGCTGCAATGATACCGCGAGACCCACGCTCACCGGCTCCAGATTTATCAGCAATAA
ACCAGCCAGCCGGAAGGGCCGAGCGCAGAAGTGGTCCTGCAACTTTATCCGCCTCCATCCAGTCTATTAA
TTGTTGCCGGGAAGCTAGAGTAAGTAGTTCGCCAGTTAATAGTTTGCGCAACGTTGTTGCCATTGCTACA
GGCATCGTGGTGTCACGCTCGTCGTTTGGTATGGCTTCATTCAGCTCCGGTTCCCAACGATCAAGGCGAG
TTACATGATCCCCCATGTTGTGCAAAAAAGCGGTTAGCTCCTTCGGTCCTCCGATCGTTGTCAGAAGTAA
GTTGGCCGCAGTGTTATCACTCATGGTTATGGCAGCACTGCATAATTCTCTTACTGTCATGCCATCCGTA
AGATGCTTTTCTGTGACTGGTGAGTACTCAACCAAGTCATTCTGAGAATAGTGTATGCGGCGACCGAGTT
GCTCTTGCCCGGCGTCAATACGGGATAATACCGCGCCACATAGCAGAACTTTAAAAGTGCTCATCATTGG
AAAACGTTCTTCGGGGCGAAAACTCTCAAGGATCTTACCGCTGTTGAGATCCAGTTCGATGTAACCCACT
CGTGCACCCAACTGATCTTCAGCATCTTTTACTTTCACCAGCGTTTCTGGGTGAGCAAAAACAGGAAGGC
AAAATGCCGCAAAAAAGGGAATAAGGGCGACACGGAAATGTTGAATACTCATACTCTTCCTTTTTCAATA
TTATTGAAGCATTTATCAGGGTTATTGTCTCATGAGCGGATACATATTTGAATGTATTTAGAAAAATAAA
CAAATAGGGGTTCCGCGCACATTTCCCCGAAAAGTGCCACCTGACGTCTAAGAAACCATTATTATCATGA
CATTAACCTATAAAAATAGGCGTATCACGAGGCCCTTTCGTCTTCAAGAATTAGCTTTTCAATTCAATTC
ATCATTTTTTTTTTATTCTTTTTTTTGATTTCGGTTTCTTTGAAATTTTTTTGATTCGGTAATCTCCGAA
CAGAAGGAAGAACGAAGGAAGGAGCACAGACTTAGATTGGTATATATACGCATATGTAGTGTTGAAGAAA
CATGAAATTGCCCAGTATTCTTAACCCAACTGCACAGAACAAAAACATGCAGGAAACGAAGATAAATCAT
GTCGAAAGCTACATATAAGGAACGTGCTGCTACTCATCCTAGTCCTGTTGCTGCCAAGCTATTTAATATC
ATGCACGAAAAGCAAACAAACTTGTGTGCTTCATTGGATGTTCGTACCACCAAGGAATTACTGGAGTTAG
TTGAAGCATTAGGTCCCAAAATTTGTTTACTAAAAACACATGTGGATATCTTGACTGATTTTTCCATGGA
GGGCACAGTTAAGCCGCTAAAGGCATTATCCGCCAAGTACAATTTTTTACTCTTCGAAGACAGAAAATTT
GCTGACATTGGTAATACAGTCAAATTGCAGTACTCTGCGGGTGTATACAGAATAGCAGAATGGGCAGACA
TTACGAATGCACACGGTGTGGTGGGCCCAGGTATTGTTAGCGGTTTGAAGCAGGCGGCAGAAGAAGTAAC
AAAGGAACCTAGAGGCCTTTTGATGTTAGCAGAATTGTCATGCAAGGGCTCCCTATCTACTGGAGAATAT
ACTAAGGGTACTGTTGACATTGCGAAGAGCGACAAAGATTTTGTTATCGGCTTTATTGCTCAAAGAGACA
TGGGTGGAAGAGATGAAGGTTACGATTGGTTGATTATGACACCCGGTGTGGGTTTAGATGACAAGGGAGA
CGCATTGGGTCAACAGTATAGAACCGTGGATGATGTGGTCTCTACAGGATCTGACATTATTATTGTTGGA
AGAGGACTATTTGCAAAGGGAAGGGATGCTAAGGTAGAGGGTGAACGTTACAGAAAAGCAGGCTGGGAAG
CATATTTGAGAAGATGCGGCCAGCAAAACTAAAAAACTGTATTATAAGTAAATGCATGTATACTAAACTC
ACAAATTAGAGCTTCAATTTAATTATATCAGTTATTACCCAATTCTCATGTTTGACAGCTTATCATCGGA
TCGATCCAATATCAAAGGAAATGATAGCATTGAAGGATGAGACTAATCCAATTGAGGAGTGGCAGCATAT
AGAACAGCTAAAGGGTAGTGCTGAAGGAAGCATACGATACCCCGCATGGAATGGGATAATATCACAGGAG
GTACTAGACTACCTTTCATCCTACATAAATAGACGCATATAAGTACGCATTTAAGCATAAACACGCACTA
TGCCGTTCTTCTCATGTATATATATATACAGGCAACACGCAGATATAGGTGCGACGTGAACAGTGAGCTG
TATGTGCGCAGCTCGCGTTGCATTTTCGGAAGCGCTCGTTTTCGGAAACGCTTTGAAGTTCCTATTCCGA
AGTTCCTATTCTCTAGCTAGAAAGTATAGGAACTTCAGAGCGCTTTTGAAAACCAAAAGCGCTCTGAAGA
CGCACTTTCAAAAAACCAAAAACGCACCGGACTGTAACGAGCTACTAAAATATTGCGAATACCGCTTCCA
CAAACATTGCTCAAAAGTATCTCTTTGCTATATATCTCTGTGCTATATCCCTATATAACCTACCCATCCA
CCTTTCGCTCCTTGAACTTGCATCTAAACTCGACCTCTACATTTTTTATGTTTATCTCTAGTATTACTCT
TTAGACAAAAAAATTGTAGTAAGAACTATTCATAGAGTGAATCGAAAACAATACGAAAATGTAAACATTT
CCTATACGTAGTATATAGAGACAAAATAGAAGAAACCGTTCATAATTTTCTGACCAATGAAGAATCATCA
ACGCTATCACTTTCTGTTCACAAAGTATGCGCAATCCACATCGGTATAGAATATAATCGGGGATGCCTTT
ATCTTGAAAAAATGCACCCGCAGCTTCGCTAGTAATCAGTAAACGCGGGAAGTGGAGTCAGGCTTTTTTT
ATGGAAGAGAAAATAGACACCAAAGTAGCCTTCTTCTAACCTTAACGGACCTACAGTGCAAAAAGTTATC
AAGAGACTGCATTATAGAGCGCACAAAGGAGAAAAAAAGTAATCTAAGATGCTTTGTTAGAAAAATAGCG
CTCTCGGGATGCATTTTTGTAGAACAAAAAAGAAGTATAGATTCTTTGTTGGTAAAATAGCGCTCTCGCG
TTGCATTTCTGTTCTGTAAAAATGCAGCTCAGATTCTTTGTTTGAAAAATTAGCGCTCTCGCGTTGCATT
TTTGTTTTACAAAAATGAAGCACAGATTCTTCGTTGGTAAAATAGCGCTTTCGCGTTGCATTTCTGTTCT
GTAAAAATGCAGCTCAGATTCTTTGTTTGAAAAATTAGCGCTCTCGCGTTGCATTTTTGTTCTACAAAAT
GAAGCACAGATGCTTCGTTCCGCTCGAGGGCATGCGAAGGAAAATGAGAAATATCGAGGGAGACGATTCA
GAGGAGCAGGACAAACTATAACCGACTGTTTGTTGGAGGATGCCGTACATAACGAACACTGCTGAAGCTA
CCATGTCTACAGTTTAGAGGAATGGGTACAACTCACAGGCGAGGGATGGTGTTCACTCGTGCTAGCAAAC
GCGGTGGGAGCAAAAAGTAGAATATTATCTTTTATTCGTGAAACTTCGAACACTGTCATCTAAAGATGCT
ATATACTAATATAGGCATACTTGATAATGGAAACTATAAATCGTGAAGGCATAGGAGATCCGCTTATTTA
GAAGTGTCGAATTCTTACGACATTTGTTCATTTTTGAGAACTCGCTCAACGAACGATTTGATATATTTTC
CCATTTCATCAGGTGCATCTTCTTGCGAAAAATGAAGACCTTTTACTTTGACAAATTCAGTATTAGGAAA
CTTCTTGGCACCTTCAACAATAGCATTGGAAAAGAATCCTGGGTCCGATTCAATAAACATTTTTGGTAAA
TCATCACTTGCACGTAGATAAGCATTATAATTCCTAACAATTTGTACAACGTCAGGTTTACCACCTTTTA
CTAACGGGATTTCACGAGGCCATGATAATGTTGGACGACGAACTTCACCTTTCTCTTTGAATGGTTCAAG
ATATGCTGCAAATTCTTCTGGTTCTAACTTTCTCATGATTTTTGATGGCAACATGGTTTCCACGAAGAAG
TTATTCTCCAAAACCATTTTTTCTCCTTCTTCAGATTTGATCAACGCAATATCTTCTTCAATATCAGGCC
ATTCATCCCATGATTCAATCACATCTACTACACTTTCAGCGTGAACTATTGCTTTGATCTTATCTTGATG
CTCATAGCTATAATGAAATGCCAAACAAGCACCCCAATCATGGCCGACAAAAATGATCTTCTTTGGTAAA
TTAAGAAGTTCAAACCATGCAGTAAGATATTTGTAATGATCAAGTAACCTATAAGAACCATTACCAGATT
TGCCTGATTTGCCCATACCAATAAGGTCTGGTATAATACACCGCGCTACTGGCTCAATATGTGGCACAAC
ATGTCGCCATAAATAAGAAGAGGCCGCGTTACCATGTAAAAAAATAACAGCATTTTCTGCATGTTTTTCT
GAATCATAATAATTAATAAATGAATCAAGAACATTCATTTGTTTACATCTGGCCCACCACTGCGGACCAG
TTATCATCCGTTTCCTTTGTTCTGGATCATAAACTTTCGAAGTCATCCCGGGGAGTTGATTGTATGCTTG
GTATAGCTTGAAATATTGTGCAGAAAAAGAAACAAGGAAGAAAGGGAACGAGAACAATGACGAGGAAACA
AAAGATTAATAATTGCAGGTCTATTTATACTTGATAGCAAAGCGGCAAACTTTTTTTATTTCAAATTCAA
GTAACTGGAAGGAAGGCCGTATACCGTTGCTCATTAGAGAGTAGTGTGCGTGAATGAAGGAAGGAAAAAG
TTTCGTGTGTTCGAAGATACCCCTCATCAGCTCTGGAACAACGACATCTGTTGGTGCTGTCTTTGTCGTT
AATTTTTTCCTTTAGTGTCTTCCATCATTTTTTTTGTCATTGCGGATATGGTGAGACAACAACGGGGGAG
AGAGAAAAGAAAAAAAAAGAAAAGAATCCGGGAGTTTATCATTATCAATACTGCCATTTCAAAGAATACG
TAAATAATTAATAGTAGTGATTTTCCTAACTTTATTTAGTCAAAAAATTAGCCTTTTAATTCTGCTGTAA
CCCGTACATGCCCAAAATAGGGGGCGGGTTACACAGAATATATAACATCGTAGGTGTCTGGGTGAACAGT
TTATTCCTGGCATCCACTAAATATAATGGAGCCCGCTTTTTAAGCTGGCATCCAGAAAAAAAAAGAATCC
CAGCACCAAAATATTGTTTTCTTCACCAACCATCAGTTCATAGGTCCATTCTCTTAGCGCAACTACAGAG
AACAGGGGCACAAACAGGCAAAAAACGGGCACAACCTCAATGGAGTGATGCAACCTGCCTGGAGTAAATG
ATGACACAAGGCAATTGACCCACGCATGTATCTATCTCATTTTCTTACACCTTCTATTACCTTCTGCTCT
CTCTGATTTGGAAAAAGCTGAAAAAAAAGGTTGAAACCAGTTCCCTGAAATTATTCCCCTACTTGACTAA
TAAGTATATAAAGAACGGTAGGTATTGATTGTAATTCTGTAAATCTATTTCTTAAACTTCTTAAATTCTA
CTTTTATAGTTAGTCTTTTTTTTTAGTTTTAAAACACCAAGAACTTAGTTTCGACGGATCCATGGAGGAC
GCAAAAAACATAAAAAAAGGGCCTGCGCCCTTCTATCCTCTCGAGGATGGGACGGCGGGGGAGCAGCTCC
ATAAAGCGATGAAAAGGTACGCACTCGTGCCTGGGACGATAGCGTTTACGGATGCACATATAGAGGTGAA
CATAACGTACGCGGAGTACTTCGAGATGTCGGTGCGGCTCGCAGAGGCGATGAAACGGTATGGGCTCAAT
ACGAATCACAGGATAGTAGTATGCTCGGAGAACTCGCTCCAGTTCTTTATGCCTGTGCTCGGGGCGCTCT
TTATAGGGGTGGCAGTGGCGCCCGCGAACGACATATATAATGAGCGGGAGCTCCTCAACTCGATGAACAT
ATCGCAGCCTACGGTAGTGTTTGTGTCGAAAAAAGGGCTCCAGAAAATACTCAACGTGCAGAAAAAACTC
CCCATAATACAGAAAATAATAATAATGGATTCGAAAACGGATTACCAGGGGTTTCAGTCGATGTACACGT
TCGTAACGTCGCATCTCCCTCCCGGGTTTAATGAGTACGATTTTGTACCCGAGTCGTTTGATCGGGACAA
AACGATAGCACTCATAATGAATTCGTCGGGATCGACGGGGCTCCCTAAAGGGGTGGCACTCCCTCATAGG
ACGGCATGCGTAAGGTTCTCGCATGCAAGGGACCCTATATTTGGGAATCAGATAATACCTGATACGGCGA
TACTCTCGGTGGTGCCCTTCCATCACGGGTTTGGGATGTTTACGACGCTCGGGTATCTCATATGTGGGTT
TCGGGTAGTACTCATGTATAGGTTTGAGGAGGAGCTCTTTCTCCGGTCGCTCCAGGATTACAAAATACAG
TCGGCGCTCCTCGTACCCACGCTCTTTTCGTTCTTCGCAAAATCGACGCTCATAGACAAATACGATCTCT
CGAATCTCCACGAGATAGCGTCGGGGGGGGCACCTCTCTCGAAAGAGGTAGGGGAGGCGGTGGCAAAACG
GTTCCATCTCCCCGGGATACGGCAGGGGTATGGGCTCACGGAGACGACGTCGGCGATACTCATAACGCCC
GAGGGGGATGATAAACCTGGGGCGGTAGGGAAAGTGGTGCCCTTTTTTGAGGCGAAAGTGGTGGATCTCG
ATACGGGGAAAACGCTCGGGGTGAATCAGAGGGGGGAGCTCTGTGTAAGGGGGCCTATGATAATGTCGGG
GTATGTAAACAATCCTGAGGCGACGAACGCACTCATAGACAAAGATGGGTGGCTCCATTCGGGGGACATA
GCGTACTGGGACGAGGACGAGCACTTCTTCATAGTGGACCGGCTCAAATCGCTCATAAAATACAAAGGGT
ATCAGGTGGCACCCGCGGAGCTCGAGTCGATACTCCTCCAGCACCCCAACATATTCGACGCGGGGGTGGC
AGGGCTCCCCGACGATGACGCAGGGGAGCTCCCCGCAGCAGTGGTGGTGCTCGAGCACGGGAAAACGATG
ACGGAGAAAGAGATAGTGGATTACGTAGCATCGCAGGTAACGACGGCGAAAAAACTCCGGGGGGGGGTGG
TGTTTGTGGACGAGGTACCTAAAGGGCTCACGGGGAAACTCGACGCAAGGAAAATAAGGGAGATACTCAT
AAAAGCAAAAAAAGGGGGGAAATAAGTCGACCTGCAGGCATGCAAGCTTTGGACTTCTTCGCCAGAGGTT
TGGTCAAGTCTCCAATCAAGGTTGTCGGCTTGTCTACCTTGCCAGAAATTTACGAAAAGATGGAAAAGGG
TCAAATCGTTGGTAGATACGTTGTTGACACTTCTAAATAAGCGAATTTCTTATGATTTATGATTTTTATT
ATTAAATAAGTTATAAAAAAAATAAGTGTATACAAATTTTAAAGTGACTCTTAGGTTTTAAAACGAAAAT
TCTTGTTCTTGAGTAACTCTTTCCTGTAGGTCAGGTTGCTTTCTCAGGTATAGCATGAGGTCGCTCTTAT
TGACCACACCTCTACCGGCATGCCCGAAATTCCCCTACCCTATGAAAAGCTTGGCGTAATCATGGTCATA
GCTGTTTCCTGTGTGAAATTGTTATCCGCTCACAATTCCACACAACATACGAGCCGGAAGCATAAAGTGT
AAAGCCTGGGGTGCCTAATGAGTGAGCTAACTCACATTAATTGCGTTGCGCTCACTGCCCGCTTTCCAGT
CGGGAAACCTGTCGTGCCAGCTGCATTAATGAATCGGCCAACGCGCGGGGAGAGGCGGTTTGCGTATTGG
GCGC
Features (pLannotate 1.2.2; 19 found; start..end, strand, type, name):
    183..771     -  rep_origin     ori: high-copy-number ColE1/pMB1/pBR322/pUC origin of replication
    942..1802    -  CDS            AmpR: β-lactamase; bla; confers resistance to ampicillin, carbenicillin, and related antibiotics
   1803..1907    -  promoter       AmpR promoter: bla
   2023..2238    +  promoter       URA3 promoter: S. cerevisiae URA3
   2239..3042    +  CDS            URA3: orotidine-5'-phosphate decarboxylase, required for uracil biosynthesis; S. cerevisiae URA3; yeast auxotrophic marker, counterselectable with 5-fluoroorotic acid (5-FOA)
   3132..3148    +  promoter       tet promoter (fragment): E. coli promoter for tetracycline efflux protein gene
   3153..4499    +  rep_origin     2μ ori: yeast 2μ plasmid origin of replication
   4524..4823    -  terminator     ADH2 terminator: transcription terminator for the S. cerevisiae alcohol dehydrogenase 2 (ADH2) gene
   4854..5786    -  CDS            LUCI_RENRE: Experimental evidence at protein level: Swiss-Prot protein existence level 1. Upon binding the substrate, the enzyme catalyzes an oxygenation, producing a very short-lived hydroperoxide that cyclizes into a dioxetanone structure, which collapses, releasing a CO(2) molecule. The spontaneous breakdown of the dioxetanone releases the energy (about 50 kcal/mole) that is necessary to generate the excited state of the coelenteramide product, which is the singlet form of the monoanion. In vivo the product undergoes the process of nonradiative energy transfer to an accessory protein, a green fluoresce
   5794..6186    -  promoter       ADH1 promoter: S. cerevisiae ADH1; promoter for alcohol dehydrogenase 1
   6199..6844    +  promoter       GAP promoter: S. cerevisiae TDH3; promoter for glyceraldehyde-3-phosphate dehydrogenase
   6852..8492    +  CDS            LUCI_PHOPY: Experimental evidence at protein level: Swiss-Prot protein existence level 1. Produces green light with a wavelength of 562 nm. From Photinus pyralis (Common eastern firefly) (Lampyris pyralis).
   8495..8519    +  misc_feature   MCS (fragment): pUC18/19 multiple cloning site
   8513..8647    +  CDS            ADH1 (fragment): ADH1_YEAST - Also known as ADC1. Experimental evidence at protein level: Swiss-Prot protein existence level 1. This isozyme preferentially catalyzes the conversion of primary unbranched alcohols to their corresponding aldehydes. Also shows activity toward secondary alcohols. From Saccharomyces cerevisiae (strain ATCC 204508 / S288c) (Baker's yeast).
   8651..8838    +  terminator     ADH1 terminator: S. cerevisiae ADH1; transcription terminator for the S. cerevisiae alcohol dehydrogenase 1 (ADH1) gene
   8909..8925    -  protein_bind   lac operator: The lac repressor binds to the lac operator to inhibit transcription in E. coli. This inhibition can be relieved by adding lactose or isopropyl-β-D-thiogalactopyranoside (IPTG). lac repressor encoded by lacI
   8933..8963    -  promoter       lac promoter: promoter for the E. coli lac operon
   8978..8999    -  protein_bind   CAP binding site: CAP binding activates transcription in the presence of cAMP. E. coli catabolite activator protein
   9012..9104    -  CDS            lacI (fragment): lac repressor; lacI; The lac repressor binds to the lac operator to inhibit transcription in E. coli. This inhibition can be relieved by adding lactose or isopropyl-β-D-thiogalactopyranoside (IPTG).
