[The description below was written by a language model from this plasmid's Addgene catalogue record and pLannotate feature annotations shown in this document.]
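Description:
pTH731-2µ-RLuc/minCFLuc is a yeast dual-luciferase expression plasmid built on the bidirectional pBEVY-U backbone. It is an E. coli/S. cerevisiae shuttle vector. A high-copy ColE1/pUC-type origin and the ampicillin resistance gene (β-lactamase) support propagation in bacteria. The 2µ origin gives multicopy episomal maintenance in yeast, where the URA3 marker allows selection by uracil prototrophy and counterselection with 5-FOA. The catalogue lists a total size of 7,466 bp, whereas the depositor's full sequence is 9,104 nt. The catalogue figure is roughly the backbone plus the Renilla insert alone, so the sequence length is probably the more reliable value.

The payload consists of two divergently oriented expression cassettes sharing a central back-to-back promoter region. In one direction, the TDH3 (GAP) promoter drives a firefly (Photinus pyralis) luciferase gene cloned between BamHI and SalI and followed by the ADH1 terminator. This "minCFLuc" variant has every codon replaced by the synonymous codon decoded by the least abundant yeast tRNA. It also lacks the last three codons, which yields a fully functional enzyme that no longer localises to peroxisomes. In the opposite direction, the ADH1 promoter drives Renilla luciferase, cloned between XmaI and EcoRI and terminated by the ADH2 terminator. The remaining annotated pieces (lac promoter/operator, lacI, tet promoter and MCS fragments) are leftovers from the cloning backbone.

Because both reporters sit on one plasmid, the Renilla signal presumably serves as an internal reference against which expression of the codon-deoptimised firefly gene can be normalised. The associated publication concerns how translation elongation can control translation initiation on eukaryotic mRNAs, which fits use of the plasmid to measure codon-usage effects on protein output in yeast.
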