Addgene plasmid #40601: pTH731-2µ-RLuc/minCFLuc
Depositing lab: Tobias von der Haar. Depositing organization: London and South East University Group (LASE). Publication: Translation elongation can control translation initiation on eukaryotic mRNAs. Chu D, Kazana E, Bellanger N, Singh T, Tuite MF, von der Haar T. EMBO J. 2014 Jan 1;33(1):21-34. doi: 10.1002/embj.201385651. Epub 2013 Dec 19. PubMed 24357599.
Backbone
  Vector backbone: pBEVY-U
  Backbone manufacturer: Miller et al (1998) Nucleic Acids Res 26(15):3577-3583
  Backbone size w/o insert (bp): 6518
  Total vector size (bp): 7466
  Vector type: Yeast Expression
  Selectable markers: URA3
Growth in bacteria
  Bacterial resistance: Ampicillin, 100 μg/mL
  Growth temperature: 37°C
  Growth strain: DH5alpha
  Copy number: High Copy
Gene/Insert 1
  Gene/Insert name: Firefly Luciferase (alt name: FLuc)
  Species: Photinus pyralis
  Insert size (bp): 1650
  Mutation: All codons of the original FLuc gene were exchanged for those isoaccepting codons decoded by the least abundant tRNAs in yeast. The last three codons of the full-length Firefly luciferase gene have been deleted to yield a luciferase variant which is fully functional, but no longer localises to peroxisomes.
  GenBank ID: AF043450
  Promoter: TDH3
  Cloning method: Restriction Enzyme; 5′ cloning site BamHI (not destroyed); 3′ cloning site SalI (not destroyed)
  Sequencing primers: 5′ TDH3; 3′ M13r
Gene/Insert 2
  Gene/Insert name: Renilla luciferase (alt name: RLuc)
  Species: Synthetic; Renilla reniformis
  Insert size (bp): 942
  GenBank ID: AF043450.1
  Promoter: ADH1
  Cloning method: Restriction Enzyme; 5′ cloning site XmaI (not destroyed); 3′ cloning site EcoRI (not destroyed)
  Sequencing primers: 5′ ADH1; 3′ unknown
Resource information
  A portion of this plasmid was derived from a plasmid made by: The RLuc gene originated from a plasmid kindly provided by Dr David Bedwell (University of Alabama, Birmingham). Salas-Marco J, Bedwell DM (2004) Molecular and Cellular Biology 24:7769-7778.
Terms and licenses: Academic/Nonprofit Terms; Industry Terms: Not Available to Industry
How to cite: pTH731-2µ-RLuc/minCFLuc was a gift from Tobias von der Haar (Addgene plasmid # 40601 ; http://n2t.net/addgene:40601 ; RRID:Addgene_40601)
