>Addgene plasmid #40601 | pTH731-2µ-RLuc/minCFLuc | addgene partial sequence | sequence record 54650 | yADH1-F
GTTTGCTGTCTTGCTATCAAGTATAAATAGACCTGCAATTATTAATCTTTTGTTTCCTCGTCATTGTTCT
CGTTCCCTTTCTTCCTTGTTTCTTTTTCTGCACAATATTTCAAGCTATACCAAGCTACAATCAACTCCCC
GGGATGACTTCGAAAGTTTATGATCCAGAACAAAGGAAACGGATGATAACTGGTCCGCAGTGGTGGGCCA
GATGTAAACAAATGAATGTTCTTGATTCATTTATTAATTATTATGATTCAGAAAAACATGCAGAAAATGC
TGTTATTTTTTTACATGGTAACGCGGCCTCTTCTTATTTATGGCGACATGTTGTGCCACATATTGAGCCA
GTAGCGCGGTGTATTATACCAGACCTTATTGGTATGGGCAAATCAGGCAAATCTGGTAATGGTTCTTATA
GGTTACTTGATCATTACAAATATCTTACTGCATGGTTTGAACTTCTTAATTTACCAAAGAAGATCATTTT
TGTCGGCCATGATTGGGGTGCTTGTTTGGCATTTCATTATAGCTATGAGCATCAAGATAAGATCAAAGCA
ATAGTTCACGCTGAAAGTGTAGTAGATGTGATTGAATCATGGGATGAATGGCCTGATATTGAAGAAGATA
TTGCGTTGATCAAATCTGAAGAAGGAGAAAAAATGGTTTTGGAGAATAACTTCTTCGTGGAAACCATGTT
GCCATCAAAAATCATGAGAAAGTTAGAACCAGAAGAATTTGCAGCATATCTTGAACCATTCAAAGAGAAA
GGTGAAGTTCGTCGTCCAACATTATCATGG
