>Addgene plasmid #40601 | pTH731-2µ-RLuc/minCFLuc | addgene partial sequence | sequence record 55186 | GPDpro-F 5'-CGGTAGGTATTGATTGTAATTCTG-3'
AATTCTACTTTTATAGTTAGTCTTTTTTTTAGTTTTAAAACACCAAGAACTTAGTTTCGACGGATCCATG
GAGGACGCAAAAAACATAAAAAAAGGGCCTGCGCCCTTCTATCCTCTCGAGGATGGGACGGCGGGGGAGC
AGCTCCATAAAGCGATGAAAAGGTACGCACTCGTGCCTGGGACGATAGCGTTTACGGATGCACATATAGA
GGTGAACATAACGTACGCGGAGTACTTCGAGATGTCGGTGCGGCTCGCAGAGGCGATGAAACGGTATGGG
CTCAATACGAATCACAGGATAGTAGTATGCTCGGAGAACTCGCTCCAGTTCTTTATGCCTGTGCTCGGGG
CGCTCTTTATAGGGGTGGCAGTGGCGCCCGCGAACGACATATATAATGAGCGGGAGCTCCTCAACTCGAT
GAACATATCGCAGCCTACGGTAGTGTTTGTGTCGAAAAAAGGGCTCCAGAAAATACTCAACGTGCAGAAA
AAACTCCCCATAATACAGAAAATAATAATAATGGATTCGAAAACGGATTACCAGGGGTTTCAGTCGATGT
ACACGTTCGTAACGTCGCATCTCCCTCCCGGGTTTAATGAGTACGATTTTGTACCCGAGTCGTTTGATCG
GGACAAAACGATAGCACTCATAATGAATTCGTCGGGATCGACGGGGCTCCCTAAAGGGGTGGCACTCCCT
CATAGGACGGCATGCGTAAGGTTCTCGCATGCAAGGGACCCTATATTTGGGAATCAGATAATACCTGATA
CGGCGATACTCTCGGTGGTGCCCTTCCATCACGGGTTTGGGATGTTTACGACGCTCGGGTATCTCATATG
TGGGTT
